>Addgene plasmid #115101 | AT2G33170 X049_pECIA2 | addgene full sequence | sequence record 298813 | Addgene NGS Result
GTAAAACGACGGCCAGTGAATTAATTCGTTGCAGGACAGGATGTGGTGCCCGATGTGACTAGCTCTTTGC
TGCAGGCCGTCCTATCCTCTGGTTCCGATAAGAGACCCAGAACTCCGGCCCCCCACCGCCCACCGCCACC
CCCATACATATGTGGTACGCAAGTAAGAGTGCCTGCGCATGCCCCATGTGCCCCACCAAGAGCTTTGCAT
CCCATACAAGTCCCCAAAGTGGAGAACCGAACCAATTCTTCGCGGGCAGAACAAAAGCTTCTGCACACGT
CTCCACTCGAATTTGGAGCCGGCCGGCGTGTGCAAAAGAGGTGAATCGAACGAAAGACCCGTGTGTAAAG
CCGCGTTTCCAAAATGTATAAAACCGAGAGCATCTGGCCAATGTGCATCAGTTGTGGTCAGCAGCAAAAT
CAAGTGAATCATCTCAGTGCAACTAAAGGGGGGATCCGATCTCAATATGAAGTTATGCATATTACTGGCC
GTCGTGGCCTTTGTTGGCCTCTCGCTCGGGAGTTTGAATAGTGATGGTCAGTTTCTCTTGGAGTTGAAGA
ACAGAGGATTTCAAGATTCGTTGAACCGTTTACATAATTGGAACGGCATTGACGAGACGCCGTGTAATTG
GATAGGTGTGAATTGCAGCTCACAAGGCAGTAGTAGTAGTAGTAATAGTCTGGTGGTGACATCTCTTGAT
TTGAGTTCTATGAATCTCTCTGGGATAGTAAGTCCTAGCATTGGTGGTTTAGTTAACTTGGTCTATCTTA
ACCTCGCGTACAACGCGTTAACCGGAGATATTCCTCGGGAGATTGGAAACTGTTCGAAGCTGGAGGTTAT
GTTTTTGAACAATAACCAGTTTGGTGGTTCCATTCCAGTCGAGATCAACAAGTTATCGCAGTTGAGAAGT
TTCAACATTTGCAATAACAAGCTTTCAGGTCCTTTGCCAGAAGAGATTGGTGATTTATACAATCTAGAAG
AGCTTGTGGCTTATACTAATAACTTGACCGGTCCATTGCCTCGTTCTTTAGGAAATCTCAACAAGTTGAC
GACATTTCGAGCAGGGCAGAACGATTTCTCGGGGAATATACCTACTGAAATTGGTAAATGTCTTAACTTG
AAGTTGCTCGGTCTTGCTCAGAATTTCATTTCTGGAGAGCTTCCCAAGGAAATTGGGATGCTTGTTAAAC
TTCAGGAGGTGATTCTGTGGCAGAACAAGTTTTCAGGGTTTATTCCGAAAGATATTGGGAATTTAACAAG
TCTTGAGACTCTTGCTTTGTACGGTAACTCATTGGTTGGACCTATACCATCAGAGATTGGTAACATGAAG
TCCTTGAAGAAGCTCTATCTTTACCAAAACCAGTTGAATGGGACTATCCCAAAGGAGCTTGGAAAGCTTT
CCAAAGTAATGGAAATCGATTTCTCGGAGAATTTGTTGAGTGGGGAGATTCCAGTTGAGCTGAGCAAGAT
CAGTGAGTTGAGGCTGCTCTATTTGTTTCAGAACAAGTTAACTGGAATCATACCAAATGAGCTCAGTAAG
TTGAGGAATTTGGCGAAACTCGATCTCTCCATCAACTCCTTAACCGGTCCTATTCCACCGGGTTTCCAGA
ATCTTACGTCTATGCGCCAACTTCAGCTTTTCCACAATTCCCTCAGTGGTGTAATCCCTCAAGGTCTTGG
TTTGTACAGTCCTCTATGGGTTGTTGACTTCTCAGAAAACCAACTTTCAGGAAAAATACCGCCTTTTATC
TGTCAACAGTCTAATCTCATTCTGTTGAATCTCGGGTCTAACAGGATATTTGGAAATATTCCACCAGGTG
TATTGCGCTGCAAATCTCTGCTGCAGCTTCGTGTTGTTGGAAACCGACTCACTGGTCAGTTTCCGACTGA
GTTATGCAAGCTTGTCAACCTTTCTGCTATTGAGTTGGATCAAAACCGGTTTAGCGGACCACTACCTCCT
GAGATAGGCACGTGTCAGAAGCTGCAAAGACTTCATCTTGCAGCTAACCAATTTTCCTCTAATCTACCCA
ACGAAATCAGTAAACTCTCCAACCTGGTAACATTTAACGTTTCCTCAAACTCTCTCACTGGACCAATCCC
CTCTGAAATAGCCAACTGTAAAATGCTTCAACGACTTGACTTGAGCCGGAACAGTTTCATCGGTTCTTTA
CCTCCCGAGCTTGGAAGCCTTCATCAGCTCGAGATACTCAGACTCTCAGAAAATAGATTCTCTGGCAACA
TACCGTTTACCATTGGAAACCTTACCCATCTAACTGAGCTGCAGATGGGAGGAAACTTGTTTTCAGGAAG
TATACCGCCTCAACTCGGTTTACTCTCGAGTCTGCAGATTGCAATGAACCTGAGCTACAATGATTTCAGT
GGTGAAATACCTCCCGAGATCGGGAATCTTCATCTGCTAATGTACCTATCTCTGAACAACAACCATCTCA
GCGGCGAAATCCCGACCACATTCGAGAACTTATCCAGTTTACTCGGGTGCAACTTTTCCTACAACAACCT
CACCGGACAGCTTCCACATACGCAGATCTTTCAAAACATGACTCTAACCAGTTTTCTCGGAAACAAAGGA
CTCTGTGGCGGCCATTTGAGAAGCTGTGACCCTAGCCACTCCTCTTGGCCTCACATTTCATCTCTAAAAG
CGGGTTCTCTGGAGGTGCTGTTCCAGGGACCAGGGAGCGACAAAACTCACACATGCCCACCGTGCCCAGC
ACCTGAACTCCTGGGGGGACCGTCAGTCTTCCTCTTCCCCCCAAAACCCAAGGACACCCTCATGATCTCC
CGGACCCCTGAGGTCACATGCGTGGTGGTGGACGTGAGCCACGAAGACCCTGAGGTCAAGTTCAACTGGT
ACGTGGACGGCGTGGAGGTGCATAATGCCAAGACAAAGCCGCGGGAGGAGCAGTACAACAGCACGTACCG
TGTGGTCAGCGTCCTCACCGTCCTGCACCAGGACTGGCTGAATGGCAAGGAGTACAAGTGCAAGGTCTCC
AACAAAGCCCTCCCAGCCCCCATCGAGAAAACCATCTCCAAAGCCAAAGGGCAGCCCCGAGAACCACAGG
TGTACACCCTGCCCCCATCCCGGGAGGAGATGACCAAGAACCAGGTCAGCCTGACCTGCCTGGTCAAAGG
CTTCTATCCCAGCGACATCGCCGTGGAGTGGGAGAGCAATGGGCAGCCGGAGAACAACTACAAGACCACG
CCTCCCGTGCTGGACTCCGACGGCTCCTTCTTCCTCTACAGCAAGCTCACCGTGGACAAGAGCAGGTGGC
AGCAGGGGAACGTCTTCTCATGCTCCGTGATGCATGAGGGTCTGCACAACCACTACACGCAGAAGAGCCT
CTCCCTGTCTCCGGGTAAATCTAGAGGGCCCTTCGAAGGTAAGCCTATCCCTAACCCTCTCCTCGGTCTC
GATTCTACGCGTACCGGTCATCATCACCATCACCATTGAGTTTAAACCCGCTGATCAGCCTCGACTGTGC
CTTCTAAGGCCTGAGCTCGCTGATCAGCCTCGATCGAGGATCCAGACATGATAAGATACATTGATGAGTT
TGGACAAACCACAACTAGAATGCAGTGAAAAAAATGCTTTATTTGTGAAATTTGTGATGCTATTGCTTTA
TTTGTAACCATTATAAGCTGCAATAAACAAGTTAACAACAACAATTGCATTCATTTTATGTTTCAGGTTC
AGGGGGAGGTGTGGGAGGTTTTTTAAAGCAAGTAAAACCTCTACAAATGTGGTATGGCTGATTATGATCA
GTCGACCTGCAGGCATGCAAGCTTGGCGTAATCATGGTCATAGCTGTTTCCTGTGTGAAATTGTTATCCG
CTCACAATTCCACACAACATACGAGCCGGAAGCATAAAGTGTAAAGCCTGGGGTGCCTAATGAGTGAGCT
AACTCACATTAATTGCGTTGCGCTCACTGCCCGCTTTCCAGTCGGGAAACCTGTCGTGCCAGCTGCATTA
ATGAATCGGCCAACGCGCGGGGAGAGGCGGTTTGCGTATTGGGCGCTCTTCCGCTTCCTCGCTCACTGAC
TCGCTGCGCTCGGTCGTTCGGCTGCGGCGAGCGGTATCAGCTCACTCAAAGGCGGTAATACGGTTATCCA
CAGAATCAGGGGATAACGCAGGAAAGAACATGTGAGCAAAAGGCCAGCAAAAGGCCAGGAACCGTAAAAA
GGCCGCGTTGCTGGCGTTTTTCCATAGGCTCCGCCCCCCTGACGAGCATCACAAAAATCGACGCTCAAGT
CAGAGGTGGCGAAACCCGACAGGACTATAAAGATACCAGGCGTTTCCCCCTGGAAGCTCCCTCGTGCGCT
CTCCTGTTCCGACCCTGCCGCTTACCGGATACCTGTCCGCCTTTCTCCCTTCGGGAAGCGTGGCGCTTTC
TCATAGCTCACGCTGTAGGTATCTCAGTTCGGTGTAGGTCGTTCGCTCCAAGCTGGGCTGTGTGCACGAA
CCCCCCGTTCAGCCCGACCGCTGCGCCTTATCCGGTAACTATCGTCTTGAGTCCAACCCGGTAAGACACG
ACTTATCGCCACTGGCAGCAGCCACTGGTAACAGGATTAGCAGAGCGAGGTATGTAGGCGGTGCTACAGA
GTTCTTGAAGTGGTGGCCTAACTACGGCTACACTAGAAGAACAGTATTTGGTATCTGCGCTCTGCTGAAG
CCAGTTACCTTCGGAAAAAGAGTTGGTAGCTCTTGATCCGGCAAACAAACCACCGCTGGTAGCGGTGGTT
TTTTTGTTTGCAAGCAGCAGATTACGCGCAGAAAAAAAGGATCTCAAGAAGATCCTTTGATCTTTTCTAC
GGGGTCTGACGCTCAGTGGAACGAAAACTCACGTTAAGGGATTTTGGTCATGAGATTATCAAAAAGGATC
TTCACCTAGATCCTTTTAAATTAAAAATGAAGTTTTAAATCAATCTAAAGTATATATGAGTAAACTTGGT
CTGACAGTTACCAATGCTTAATCAGTGAGGCACCTATCTCAGCGATCTGTCTATTTCGTTCATCCATAGT
TGCCTGACTCCCCGTCGTGTAGATAACTACGATACGGGAGGGCTTACCATCTGGCCCCAGTGCTGCAATG
ATACCGCGAGACCCACGCTCACCGGCTCCAGATTTATCAGCAATAAACCAGCCAGCCGGAAGGGCCGAGC
GCAGAAGTGGTCCTGCAACTTTATCCGCCTCCATCCAGTCTATTAATTGTTGCCGGGAAGCTAGAGTAAG
TAGTTCGCCAGTTAATAGTTTGCGCAACGTTGTTGCCATTGCTACAGGCATCGTGGTGTCACGCTCGTCG
TTTGGTATGGCTTCATTCAGCTCCGGTTCCCAACGATCAAGGCGAGTTACATGATCCCCCATGTTGTGCA
AAAAAGCGGTTAGCTCCTTCGGTCCTCCGATCGTTGTCAGAAGTAAGTTGGCCGCAGTGTTATCACTCAT
GGTTATGGCAGCACTGCATAATTCTCTTACTGTCATGCCATCCGTAAGATGCTTTTCTGTGACTGGTGAG
TACTCAACCAAGTCATTCTGAGAATAGTGTATGCGGCGACCGAGTTGCTCTTGCCCGGCGTCAATACGGG
ATAATACCGCGCCACATAGCAGAACTTTAAAAGTGCTCATCATTGGAAAACGTTCTTCGGGGCGAAAACT
CTCAAGGATCTTACCGCTGTTGAGATCCAGTTCGATGTAACCCACTCGTGCACCCAACTGATCTTCAGCA
TCTTTTACTTTCACCAGCGTTTCTGGGTGAGCAAAAACAGGAAGGCAAAATGCCGCAAAAAAGGGAATAA
GGGCGACACGGAAATGTTGAATACTCATACTCTTCCTTTTTCAATATTATTGAAGCATTTATCAGGGTTA
TTGTCTCATGAGCGGATACATATTTGAATGTATTTAGAAAAATAAACAAATAGGGGTTCCGCGCACATTT
CCCCGAAAAGTGCCACCTGACGTCTAAGAAACCATTATTATCATGACATTAACCTATAAAAATAGGCGTA
TCACGAGGCCCTTTCGTCTCGCGCGTTTCGGTGATGACGGTGAAAACCTCTGACACATGCAGCTCCCGGA
GACGGTCACAGCTTGTCTGTAAGCGGATGCCGGGAGCAGACAAGCCCGTCAGGGCGCGTCAGCGGGTGTT
GGCGGGTGTCGGGGCTGGCTTAACTATGCGGCATCAGAGCAGATTGTACTGAGAGTGCACCATATGCGGT
GTGAAATACCGCACAGATGCGTAAGGAGAAAATACCGCATCAGGCGCCATTCGCCATTCAGGCTGCGCAA
CTGTTGGGAAGGGCGATCGGTGCGGGCCTCTTCGCTATTACGCCAGCTGGCGAAAGGGGGATGTGCTGCA
AGGCGATTAAGTTGGGTAACGCCAGGGTTTTCCCAGTCACGACGTT
Features (pLannotate 1.2.2; 19 found; start..end, strand, type, name):
     23..449     +  promoter       MT promoter: Drosophila metallothionein promoter
    467..520     +  sig_peptide    BiP signal sequence: Drosophila BiP signal sequence
    521..838     +  CDS            Y2317_ARATH (fragment): Experimental evidence at transcript level: Swiss-Prot protein existence level 2. From Arabidopsis thaliana (Mouse-ear cress).
   2345..2668    +  CDS            Y2317_ARATH (fragment): Experimental evidence at transcript level: Swiss-Prot protein existence level 2. From Arabidopsis thaliana (Mouse-ear cress).
   2699..3379    +  CDS            IGHG1 (fragment): IGHG1_HUMAN - Experimental evidence at protein level: Swiss-Prot protein existence level 1. Constant region of immunoglobulin heavy chains. Immunoglobulins, also known as antibodies, are membrane-bound or secreted glycoproteins produced by B lymphocytes. In the recognition phase of humoral immunity, the membrane-bound immunoglobulins serve as receptors which, upon binding of a specific antigen, trigger the clonal expansion and differentiation of B lymphocytes into immunoglobulins- secreting plasma cells. Secreted immunoglobulins mediate the effector phase of humoral immunity, which results in
   3398..3439    +  CDS            V5 tag: epitope tag from simian virus 5
   3539..3673    -  polyA_signal   SV40 poly(A) signal: SV40 polyadenylation signal
   3696..3780    -  CDS            large T antigen (fragment): large T antigen from SV40 (simian virus 40)
   3780..3804    +  misc_feature   MCS (fragment): pUC18/19 multiple cloning site
   3841..3857    -  protein_bind   lac operator: The lac repressor binds to the lac operator to inhibit transcription in E. coli. This inhibition can be relieved by adding lactose or isopropyl-β-D-thiogalactopyranoside (IPTG). lac repressor encoded by lacI
   3865..3895    -  promoter       lac promoter: promoter for the E. coli lac operon
   3910..3931    -  protein_bind   CAP binding site: CAP binding activates transcription in the presence of cAMP. E. coli catabolite activator protein
   3944..4036    -  CDS            lacI (fragment): lac repressor; lacI; The lac repressor binds to the lac operator to inhibit transcription in E. coli. This inhibition can be relieved by adding lactose or isopropyl-β-D-thiogalactopyranoside (IPTG).
   4219..4807    -  rep_origin     ori: high-copy-number ColE1/pMB1/pBR322/pUC origin of replication
   4978..5838    -  CDS            AmpR: β-lactamase; bla; confers resistance to ampicillin, carbenicillin, and related antibiotics
   5839..5943    -  promoter       AmpR promoter: bla
   6038..6073    +  CDS            rop (fragment): Rop protein, which maintains plasmids at low copy number; rop
   6175..6274    +  misc_feature   bom (fragment): basis of mobility region from pBR322
   6280..21      -  CDS            lacZα (fragment) (across the origin): LacZα fragment of β-galactosidase; lacZ fragment
