[The description below was written by a language model from this plasmid's Addgene catalogue record and pLannotate feature annotations shown in this document.]
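Description:
AT2G33170 X049_pECIA2 is an insect-cell expression plasmid built on the pECIA2 backbone for secreted production of a plant receptor ectodomain in Drosophila cell culture. In bacteria it is maintained as a high-copy plasmid through a ColE1/pUC-type origin and selected with ampicillin via the β-lactamase gene. The rest of the backbone carries pUC-derived remnants (lac promoter/operator, lacZα, lacI, rop and bom fragments) that play no role in the expression cassette.

The cassette is driven by the Drosophila metallothionein promoter, so expression is switched on by adding copper sulfate to the culture. Downstream, a Drosophila BiP signal sequence directs the product into the secretory pathway. It is fused in frame to the extracellular domain of the Arabidopsis thaliana leucine-rich repeat receptor kinase encoded by AT2G33170, which was inserted by ligation-independent cloning. The automated annotation marks only the two ends of this ectodomain as matches to the Arabidopsis protein, but their positions are consistent with a continuous insert spanning the region between them. The C terminus continues into a human IgG1 Fc fragment, a V5 epitope and, according to the catalogue entry, a hexahistidine tag, which is not separately annotated in the feature table. An SV40 polyadenylation signal region follows the cassette.

The plasmid is designated the bait vector of a bait/prey pair and is meant to be used with the matching pECIA14 prey construct carrying the same ectodomain. It belongs to a collection generated to map extracellular interactions among Arabidopsis LRR receptor kinases, where the Fc, V5 and His tags would be expected to serve for capture, detection or purification of the secreted protein.
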