Addgene plasmid #115101: AT2G33170 X049_pECIA2
Purpose: Bait vector AT2G33170 X049_pECIA2 should be used with prey vector AT2G33170 X049_pECIA14.
Depositing lab: Youssef Belkhadir. Depositing organization: Gregor Mendel Institute of Molecular Plant Biology. Publication: An extracellular network of Arabidopsis leucine-rich repeat receptor kinases. Smakowska-Luzan E, Mott GA, Parys K, Stegmann M, Howton TC, Layeghifard M, Neuhold J, Lehner A, Kong J, Grunwald K, Weinberger N, Satbhai SB, Mayer D, Busch W, Madalinski M, Stolt-Bergner P, Provart NJ, Mukhtar MS, Zipfel C, Desveaux D, Guttman DS, Belkhadir Y. Nature. 2018 Jan 18;553(7688):342-346. doi: 10.1038/nature25184. Epub 2018 Jan 10. PubMed 29320478.
Backbone
  Vector backbone: pECIA2
  Backbone manufacturer: Chris Garcia (Addgene plasmid # 47032)
  Vector type: Insect Expression
Growth in bacteria
  Bacterial resistance: Ampicillin, 100 μg/mL
  Growth temperature: 37°C
  Growth strain: DH5alpha
  Copy number: High Copy
Gene/Insert
  Gene/Insert name: AT2G33170
  Species: A. thaliana (mustard weed)
  Entrez Gene: AT2G33170 (a.k.a. AT2G33170, F25I18.9, F25I18_9)
  Promoter: Metallothionein (Copper-Inducible)
  Tag / fusion protein: Fc, V5 and hexahistidine tags (C terminal on backbone)
  Cloning method: Ligation Independent Cloning
Terms and licenses: Academic/Nonprofit Terms; Industry Terms: Not Available to Industry
Depositor comments: Plasmid for secreted expression in Drosophila cell culture by induction via CuSO4. Insert is an extracellular domain of indicated LRR-RK, C-terminally tagged with Fc, V5 and hexahistidine tags. Insert Protein Sequence: SLNSDGQFLLELKNRGFQDSLNRLHNWNGIDETPCNWIGVNCSSQGSSSSSNSLVVTSLDLSSMNLSGIVSPSIGGLVNLVYLNLAYNALTGDIPREIGNCSKLEVMFLNNNQFGGSIPVEINKLSQLRSFNICNNKLSGPLPEEIGDLYNLEELVAYTNNLTGPLPRSLGNLNKLTTFRAGQNDFSGNIPTEIGKCLNLKLLGLAQNFISGELPKEIGMLVKLQEVILWQNKFSGFIPKDIGNLTSLETLALYGNSLVGPIPSEIGNMKSLKKLYLYQNQLNGTIPKELGKLSKVMEIDFSENLLSGEIPVELSKISELRLLYLFQNKLTGIIPNELSKLRNLAKLDLSINSLTGPIPPGFQNLTSMRQLQLFHNSLSGVIPQGLGLYSPLWVVDFSENQLSGKIPPFICQQSNLILLNLGSNRIFGNIPPGVLRCKSLLQLRVVGNRLTGQFPTELCKLVNLSAIELDQNRFSGPLPPEIGTCQKLQRLHLAANQFSSNLPNEISKLSNLVTFNVSSNSLTGPIPSEIANCKMLQRLDLSRNSFIGSLPPELGSLHQLEILRLSENRFSGNIPFTIGNLTHLTELQMGGNLFSGSIPPQLGLLSSLQIAMNLSYNDFSGEIPPEIGNLHLLMYLSLNNNHLSGEIPTTFENLSSLLGCNFSYNNLTGQLPHTQIFQNMTLTSFLGNKGLCGGHLRSCDPSHSSWPHISSLKAGS
How to cite: AT2G33170 X049_pECIA2 was a gift from Youssef Belkhadir (Addgene plasmid # 115101 ; http://n2t.net/addgene:115101 ; RRID:Addgene_115101)
